Addgene plasmid #182533: pDRF1-GW AKAR3-EV
Purpose: Expresses the PKA FRET sensor AKAR3-EV in budding yeast
Depositing lab: Bas Teusink. Depositing organization: Vrije Universiteit Amsterdam. Publication: Using the AKAR3-EV biosensor to assess Sch9p- and PKA-signalling in budding yeast. Botman D, Kanagasabapathi S, Savakis P, Teusink B. FEMS Yeast Res. 2023 Jan 4;23:foad029. doi: 10.1093/femsyr/foad029. PubMed 37173282.
Backbone
  Vector backbone: pDRF1-GW
  Total vector size (bp): 9156
  Vector type: Yeast Expression
  Selectable markers: URA3
Growth in bacteria
  Bacterial resistance: Ampicillin, 100 μg/mL
  Growth temperature: 37°C
  Growth strain: DH5alpha
  Copy number: High Copy
Gene/Insert
  Gene/Insert name: AKAR3-EV
  Species: Synthetic
  Promoter: PMA1
  Cloning method: Restriction Enzyme; 5′ cloning site NheI (unknown if destroyed); 3′ cloning site BamHI (unknown if destroyed)
  Sequencing primers: 5′ AACAATCGTTAATAATTAATTAATTGG; 3′ GAGTCACTTTAAAATTTGTATACAC
Resource information
  A portion of this plasmid was derived from a plasmid made by: Dr. Miyazaki and Kazuhiro AOKI
Terms and licenses: Academic/Nonprofit Terms; Industry Terms: Not Available to Industry
Depositor comments: AKAR3-EV is obtained from https://doi.org/10.1091/mbc.e11-01-0072. Please visit https://doi.org/10.1101/2022.10.27.514151 for bioRxiv preprint.
How to cite: pDRF1-GW AKAR3-EV was a gift from Bas Teusink (Addgene plasmid # 182533 ; http://n2t.net/addgene:182533 ; RRID:Addgene_182533)
