[The description below was written by a language model from this plasmid's Addgene catalogue record and pLannotate feature annotations shown in this document.]
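Description:
pDRF1-GW AKAR3-EV is a yeast episomal expression plasmid of about 9.2 kb that produces the protein kinase A FRET biosensor AKAR3-EV in budding yeast. It is a shuttle vector. In E. coli it replicates from a high-copy ColE1/pUC-type origin and is selected with ampicillin through the β-lactamase gene. In Saccharomyces cerevisiae it is maintained by the 2μ origin and selected by uracil prototrophy through URA3 under its own promoter, a marker that can also be counterselected with 5-FOA. An f1 phage origin and remnants of a lac promoter/lacZα region are carried over from the backbone's cloning-vector ancestry.

The synthetic sensor coding sequence was inserted by restriction cloning (NheI/BamHI) rather than by Gateway recombination, although an attB1 site from the Gateway-adapted backbone remains just upstream. The record gives the promoter as PMA1, a strong constitutive yeast promoter. The feature table does not annotate it as such, but short hits to yeast genomic open reading frames upstream of the insert probably reflect that promoter region. Transcription ends at the ADH1 terminator.

The annotated sensor consists of YPet at the N-terminus and ECFP at the C-terminus. Next to YPet is a segment matching yeast Rad53, consistent with a phospho-binding FHA domain. An unannotated stretch before ECFP would hold the long flexible linker and PKA substrate sequence typical of this sensor design. Phosphorylation of the substrate is expected to promote its binding to the FHA domain and change energy transfer between the two fluorophores. The associated work uses the sensor to monitor PKA and Sch9p signalling in live yeast cells.
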