Features (pLannotate 1.2.2; 24 found; start..end, strand, type, name):
      3..257     -  CDS            BRP1 (fragment): BRP1_YEAST - Protein predicted: Swiss-Prot protein existence level 4. From Saccharomyces cerevisiae (strain ATCC 204508 / S288c) (Baker's yeast).
    359..375     -  promoter       ARG4 promoter (fragment): S. cerevisiae ARG4
    480..563     +  CDS            YG007_YEAST: Protein predicted: Swiss-Prot protein existence level 4. From Saccharomyces cerevisiae (strain ATCC 204508 / S288c) (Baker's yeast).
    800..824     +  protein_bind   attB1: mutant version of attB; recombination site for the Gateway® BP reaction BP Clonase™
    852..1565    +  CDS            YPet: YPet is a basic (constitutively fluorescent) yellow fluorescent protein published in 2005, derived from Aequorea victoria. It has moderate acid sensitivity.
   1542..1994    +  CDS            RAD53 (fragment): RAD53_YEAST - Also known as MEC2, SAD1, SPK1. Experimental evidence at protein level: Swiss-Prot protein existence level 1. Controls S-phase checkpoint as well as G1 and G2 DNA damage checkpoints. Phosphorylates proteins on serine, threonine, and tyrosine. Prevents entry into anaphase and mitotic exit after DNA damage via regulation of the Polo kinase CDC5. Seems to be involved in the phosphorylation of RPH1. From Saccharomyces cerevisiae (strain ATCC 204508 / S288c) (Baker's yeast).
   2388..3098    +  CDS            ECFP: ECFP is a basic (constitutively fluorescent) cyan fluorescent protein published in 1996, derived from Aequorea victoria. It has low acid sensitivity.
   3156..3299    +  CDS            ADH1 (fragment): ADH1_YEAST - Also known as ADC1. Experimental evidence at protein level: Swiss-Prot protein existence level 1. This isozyme preferentially catalyzes the conversion of primary unbranched alcohols to their corresponding aldehydes. Also shows activity toward secondary alcohols. From Saccharomyces cerevisiae (strain ATCC 204508 / S288c) (Baker's yeast).
   3303..3490    +  terminator     ADH1 terminator: S. cerevisiae ADH1; transcription terminator for the S. cerevisiae alcohol dehydrogenase 1 (ADH1) gene
   3498..3655    +  CDS            lacZα (fragment): LacZα fragment of β-galactosidase; lacZ fragment
   3661..3712    -  misc_feature   bom (fragment): basis of mobility region from pBR322
   3717..3800    +  CDS            RAF1 (fragment): RAF_YEAST - Experimental evidence at transcript level: Swiss-Prot protein existence level 2. Antagonizes transcriptional repression of recombinase FLP by REP1-REP2. May play a role in plasmid partitioning. From Saccharomyces cerevisiae (strain ATCC 204508 / S288c) (Baker's yeast).
   3954..5300    -  rep_origin     2μ ori: yeast 2μ plasmid origin of replication
   5305..5321    -  promoter       tet promoter (fragment): E. coli promoter for tetracycline efflux protein gene
   5411..6214    -  CDS            URA3: orotidine-5'-phosphate decarboxylase, required for uracil biosynthesis; S. cerevisiae URA3; yeast auxotrophic marker, counterselectable with 5-fluoroorotic acid (5-FOA)
   6215..6430    -  promoter       URA3 promoter: S. cerevisiae URA3
   6541..6645    +  promoter       AmpR promoter: bla
   6646..7506    +  CDS            AmpR: β-lactamase; bla; confers resistance to ampicillin, carbenicillin, and related antibiotics
   7677..8265    +  rep_origin     ori: high-copy-number ColE1/pMB1/pBR322/pUC origin of replication
   8448..8540    +  CDS            lacI (fragment): lac repressor; lacI; The lac repressor binds to the lac operator to inhibit transcription in E. coli. This inhibition can be relieved by adding lactose or isopropyl-β-D-thiogalactopyranoside (IPTG).
   8553..8574    +  protein_bind   CAP binding site: CAP binding activates transcription in the presence of cAMP. E. coli catabolite activator protein
   8589..8619    +  promoter       lac promoter: promoter for the E. coli lac operon
   8627..8643    +  protein_bind   lac operator: The lac repressor binds to the lac operator to inhibit transcription in E. coli. This inhibition can be relieved by adding lactose or isopropyl-β-D-thiogalactopyranoside (IPTG). lac repressor encoded by lacI
   8724..9152    -  rep_origin     f1 ori (sequence partly withheld): f1 bacteriophage origin of replication; arrow indicates direction of (+) strand synthesis
>Addgene plasmid #182533 | pDRF1-GW AKAR3-EV | addgene full sequence | sequence record 366260 | Addgene NGS Result
CAAGCTTCCTGAAACGGAGAAACATAAACAGGCATTGCTGGGATCACCCATACATCACTCTGTTTTGCCT
GACCTTTTCCGGTAATTTGAAAACAAACCCGGTCTCGAAGCGGAGATCCGGCGATAATTACCGCAGAAAT
AAACCCATACACGAGACGTAGAACCAGCCGCACATGGCCGGAGAAACTCCTGCGAGAATTTCGTAAACTC
GCGCGCATTGCATCTGTATTTCCTAATGCGGCACTTCCAGGCCTCGATCGAGACCGTTTATCCATTGCTT
TTTTGTTGTCTTTTTCCCTCGTTCACAGAAAGTCTGAAGAAGCTATAGTAGAACTATGAGCTTTTTTTGT
TTCTGTTTTCCTTTTTTTTTTTTTTACCTCTGTGGAAATTGTTACTCTCACACTCTTTAGTTCGTTTGTT
TGTTTTGTTTATTCCAATTATGACCGGTGACGAAACGTGGTCGATGGTGGGTACCGCTTATGCTCCCCTC
CATTAGTTTCGATTATATAAAAAGGCCAAATATTGTATTATTTTCAAATGTCCTATCATTATCGTCTAAC
ATCTAATTTCTCTTAAATTTTTTCTCTTTCTTTCCTATAACACCAATAGTGAAAATCTTTTTTTCTTCTA
TATCTACAAAAACTTTTTTTTTCTATCAACCTCGTTGATAAATTTTTTCTTTAACAATCGTTAATAATTA
ATTAATTGGAAAATAACCATTTTTTCTCTCTTTTATACACACATTCAAAAGAAAGAAAAAAAATATACCC
CAGCCTCGACTAGTGAATTCGCGGCCATCACAAGTTTGTACAAAAAAGCAGGCTGCTAGCACGGAGCTCA
CTGAATTCGGCATGGTGAGCAAGGGCGAGGAGCTGTTCACCGGGGTGGTGCCCATCCTGGTCGAGCTGGA
CGGCGACGTAAACGGCCACAAGTTCAGCGTGTCCGGCGAGGGCGAGGGCGATGCCACCTACGGCAAGCTG
ACCCTGAAGCTTCTATGCACCACCGGCAAGCTGCCCGTGCCCTGGCCCACCCTCGTGACCACCCTGGGCT
ACGGCCTGCAGTGCTTCGCCCGCTACCCCGACCACATGAAGCAGCACGACTTCTTCAAGTCCGCCATGCC
CGAAGGCTACGTCCAGGAGCGCACCATCTTCTTCAAGGACGACGGCAACTACAAGACCCGCGCCGAGGTG
AAGTTCGAGGGCGACACCCTGGTGAACCGCATCGAGCTGAAGGGCATCGACTTCAAGGAGGACGGCAACA
TCCTGGGGCACAAGCTGGAGTACAACTACAACAGCCACAACGTCTATATCACCGCCGACAAGCAGAAGAA
CGGCATCAAGGCCAACTTCAAGATCCGCCACAACATCGAGGACGGCGGCGTGCAGCTCGCCGACCACTAC
CAGCAGAACACCCCCATCGGCGACGGCCCCGTGCTGCTGCCCGACAACCACTACCTGAGCTACCAGTCCG
CCCTGTTCAAAGACCCCAACGAGAAGCGCGATCACATGGTCCTGCTGGAGTTCCTGACCGCCGCCGGGAT
CACTGAGGGCATGAACGAGCTGTACCTCGAGAAGTTTTCTCAAGAACAGATCGGCGAAAACATTGTGTGC
AGGGTCATTTGTACCACGGGTCAAATTCCCATCCGAGATTTGTCAGCTGATATTTCACAAGTGCTTAAGG
AAAAACGATCCATAAAGAAAGTTTGGACATTTGGTAGAAACCCAGCCTGTGACTATCATTTAGGAAACAT
TTCAAGACTGTCAAATAAGCATTTCCAAATACTACTAGGAGAAGACGGTAACCTTTTATTGAATGACATT
TCCACTAATGGGACCTGGTTAAATGGGCAAAAAGTCGAGAAGAACAGCAATCAGTTACTGTCCCAAGGTG
ATGAAATAACCGTTGGTGTAGGCGTGGAATCAGATATTTTATCTCTGGTCATTTTCATAAACGACAAATT
TAAGCAGTGCCTGGAGCAGAACAAAGTTGATCGCGGTACCAGTGCTGGTGGTAGTGCTGGTGGTAGTGCT
GGTGGTAGTGCTGGTGGTAGTGCTGGTGGTTCCGGCAGTGCTGGTGGTAGTGCTGGTGGTAGTACCAGTG
CTGGTGGTAGTGCTGGTGGTAGTGCTGGTGGTAGTGCTGGTGGTAGTGCTGGTGGTTCCGGCAGTGCTGG
TGGTAGTGCTGGTGGTAGTACCAGTGCTGGTGGTAGTGCTGGTGGTAGTGCTGGTGGTAGTGCTGGTGGT
AGTGCTGGTGGTTCCGGCAGTGCTGGTGGTAGTGCTGGTGGTAGTACCAGTGCTGGTGGTAGTGCTGGTG
GTAGTGCTGGTGGTAGTGCTGGTGGTAGTGCTGGTGGTTCCGGATTGAGGCGCGCGACGCTGGTTGACGG
CGGCCGCATGGTGAGCAAGGGCGAGGAGCTGTTCACCGGGGTGGTGCCCATCCTGGTCGAGCTGGACGGC
GACGTAAACGGCCACAAGTTCAGCGTGTCCGGCGAGGGCGAGGGCGATGCCACCTACGGCAAGCTGACCC
TGAAGTTCATCTGCACCACCGGCAAGCTGCCCGTGCCCTGGCCCACCCTCGTGACCACCCTGACCTGGGG
CGTGCAGTGCTTCAGCCGCTACCCCGACCACATGAAGCAGCACGACTTCTTCAAGTCCGCCATGCCCGAA
GGCTACGTCCAGGAGCGCACCATCTTCTTCAAGGACGACGGCAACTACAAGACCCGCGCCGAGGTGAAGT
TCGAGGGCGACACCCTGGTGAACCGCATCGAGCTGAAGGGCATCGACTTCAAGGAGGACGGCAACATCCT
GGGGCACAAGCTGGAGTACAACTACATCAGCCACAACGTCTATATCACCGCCGACAAGCAGAAGAACGGC
ATCAAGGCCAACTTCAAGATCCGCCACAACATCGAGGACGGCAGCGTGCAGCTCGCCGACCACTACCAGC
AGAACACCCCCATCGGCGACGGCCCCGTGCTGCTGCCCGACAACCACTACTTGAGCACCCAGTCCGCCCT
GAGCAAAGACCCCAACGAGAAGCGCGATCACATGGTCCTGCTGGAGTTCGTGACCGCCGCCGGGATCACT
CTCGGCATGGACGAGCTGGGCCGCTCTAGACTGCAGCTGCCTCCTCTGGAACGCCTGACTCTGGATTAAA
GTGTCGACCGTGGATCAGCTTTGGACTTCTTCGCCAGAGGTTTGGTCAAGTCTCCAATCAAGGTTGTCGG
CTTGTCTACCTTGCCAGAAATTTACGAAAAGATGGAAAAGGGTCAAATCGTTGGTAGATACGTTGTTGAC
ACTTCTAAATAAGCGAATTTCTTATGATTTATGATTTTTATTATTAAATAAGTTATAAAAAAAATAAGTG
TATACAAATTTTAAAGTGACTCTTAGGTTTTAAAACGAAAATTCTTATTCTTGAGTAACTCTTTCCTGTA
GGTCAGGTTGCTTTCTCAGGTATAGCATGAGGTCGCTCTTATTGACCACACCTCTACCGGCATGCCAATT
CACTGGCCGTCGTTTTACAACGTCGTGACTGGGAAAACCCTGGCGTTACCCAACTTAATCGCCTTGCAGC
ACATCCCCCTTTCGCCAGCTGGCGTAATAGCGAAGAGGCCCGCACCGATCGCCCTTCCCAACAGTTGCGC
AGCCTGAATGGCGAATGGCGCCTGATGCGGTATTTTCTCCTTACGCATCTGTGCGGTATTTCACACCGCA
TAATCGGATCGTACTTGTTACCCATCATTGAATTTTGAACATCCGAACCTGGGAGTTTTCCCTGAAACAG
ATAGTATATTTGAACCTGTATAATAATATATAGTCTAGCGCTTTACGGAAGACAATGTATGTATTTCGGT
TCCTGGAGAAACTATTGCATCTATTGCATAGGTAATCTTGCACGTCGCATCCCCGGTTCATTTTCTGCGT
TTCCATCTTGCACTTCAATAGCATATCTTTGTTAACGAAGCATCTGTGCTTCATTTTGTAGAACAAAAAT
GCAACGCGAGAGCGCTAATTTTTCAAACAAAGAATCTGAGCTGCATTTTTACAGAACAGAAATGCAACGC
GAAAGCGCTATTTTACCAACGAAGAATCTGTGCTTCATTTTTGTAAAACAAAAATGCAACGCGAGAGCGC
TAATTTTTCAAACAAAGAATCTGAGCTGCATTTTTACAGAACAGAAATGCAACGCGAGAGCGCTATTTTA
CCAACAAAGAATCTATACTTCTTTTTTGTTCTACAAAAATGCATCCCGAGAGCGCTATTTTTCTAACAAA
GCATCTTAGATTACTTTTTTTCTCCTTTGTGCGCTCTATAATGCAGTCTCTTGATAACTTTTTGCACTGT
AGGTCCGTTAAGGTTAGAAGAAGGCTACTTTGGTGTCTATTTTCTCTTCCATAAAAAAAGCCTGACTCCA
CTTCCCGCGTTTACTGATTACTAGCGAAGCTGCGGGTGCATTTTTTCAAGATAAAGGCATCCCCGATTAT
ATTCTATACCGATGTGGATTGCGCATACTTTGTGAACAGAAAGTGATAGCGTTGATGATTCTTCATTGGT
CAGAAAATTATGAACGGTTTCTTCTATTTTGTCTCTATATACTACGTATAGGAAATGTTTACATTTTCGT
ATTGTTTTCGATTCACTCTATGAATAGTTCTTACTACAATTTTTTTGTCTAAAGAGTAATACTAGAGATA
AACATAAAAAATGTAGAGGTCGAGTTTAGATGCAAGTTCAAGGAGCGAAAGGTGGATGGGTAGGTTATAT
AGGGATATAGCACAGAGATATATAGCAAAGAGATACTTTTGAGCAATGTTTGTGGAAGCGGTATTCGCAA
TATTTTAGTAGCTCGTTACAGTCCGGTGCGTTTTTGGTTTTTTGAAAGTGCGTCTTCAGAGCGCTTTTGG
TTTTCAAAAGCGCTCTGAAGTTCCTATACTTTCTAGCTAGAGAATAGGAACTTCGGAATAGGAACTTCAA
AGCGTTTCCGAAAACGAGCGCTTCCGAAAATGCAACGCGAGCTGCGCACATACAGCTCACTGTTCACGTC
GCACCTATATCTGCGTGTTGCCTGTATATATATATACATGAGAAGAACGGCATAGTGCGTGTTTATGCTT
AAATGCGTACTTATATGCGTCTATTTATGTAGGATGAAAGGTAGTCTAGTACCTCCTGTGATATTATCCC
ATTCCATGCGGGGTATCGTATGCTTCCTTCAGCACTACCCTTTAGCTGTTCTATATGCTGCCACTCCTCA
ATTGGATTAGTCTCATCCTTCAATGCTATCATTTCCTTTGATATTGGATCGATCCGATGATAAGCTGTCA
AACATGAGAATTGGGTAATAACTGATATAATTAAATTGAAGCTCTAATTTGTGAGTTTAGTATACATGCA
TTTACTTATAATACAGTTTTTTAGTTTTGCTGGCCGCATCTTCTCAAATATGCTTCCCAGCCTGCTTTTC
TGTAACGTTCACCCTCTACCTTAGCATCCCTTCCCTTTGCAAATAGTCCTCTTCCAACAATAATAATGTC
AGATCCTGTAGAGACCACATCATCCACGGTTCTATACTGTTGACCCAATGCGTCTCCCTTGTCATCTAAA
CCCACACCGGGTGTCATAATCAACCAATCGTAACCTTCATCTCTTCCACCCATGTCTCTTTGAGCAATAA
AGCCGATAACAAAATCTTTGTCGCTCTTCGCAATGTCAACAGTACCCTTAGTATATTCTCCAGTAGATAG
GGAGCCCTTGCATGACAATTCTGCTAACATCAAAAGGCCTCTAGGTTCCTTTGTTACTTCTTCTGCCGCC
TGCTTCAAACCGCTAACAATACCTGGGCCCACCACACCGTGTGCATTCGTAATGTCTGCCCATTCTGCTA
TTCTGTATACACCCGCAGAGTACTGCAATTTGACTGTATTACCAATGTCAGCAAATTTTCTGTCTTCGAA
GAGTAAAAAATTGTACTTGGCGGATAATGCCTTTAGCGGCTTAACTGTGCCCTCCATGGAAAAATCAGTC
AAGATATCCACATGTGTTTTTAGTAAACAAATTTTGGGACCTAATGCTTCAACTAACTCCAGTAATTCCT
TGGTGGTACGAACATCCAATGAAGCACACAAGTTTGTTTGCTTTTCGTGCATGATATTAAATAGCTTGGC
AGCAACAGGACTAGGATGAGTAGCAGCACGTTCCTTATATGTAGCTTTCGACATGATTTATCTTCGTTTC
CTGCATGTTTTTGTTCTGTGCAGTTGGGTTAAGAATACTGGGCAATTTCATGTTTCTTCAACACTACATA
TGCGTATATATACCAATCTAAGTCTGTGCTCCTTCCTTCGTTCTTCCTTCTGTTCGGAGATTACCGAATC
AAAAAAATTTCAAGGAAACCGAAATCAAAAAAAAGAATAAAAAAAAAATGATGAATTGAAAAGCTAATTC
TTGAAGACGAAAGGGCCTCGTGATACGCCTATTTTTATAGGTTAATGTCATGATAATAATGGTTTCTTAG
ACGTCAGGTGGCACTTTTCGGGGAAATGTGCGCGGAACCCCTATTTGTTTATTTTTCTAAATACATTCAA
ATATGTATCCGCTCATGAGACAATAACCCTGATAAATGCTTCAATAATATTGAAAAAGGAAGAGTATGAG
TATTCAACATTTCCGTGTCGCCCTTATTCCCTTTTTTGCGGCATTTTGCCTTCCTGTTTTTGCTCACCCA
GAAACGCTGGTGAAAGTAAAAGATGCTGAAGATCAGTTGGGTGCACGAGTGGGTTACATCGAACTGGATC
TCAACAGCGGTAAGATCCTTGAGAGTTTTCGCCCCGAAGAACGTTTTCCAATGATGAGCACTTTTAAAGT
TCTGCTATGTGGCGCGGTATTATCCCGTATTGACGCCGGGCAAGAGCAACTCGGTCGCCGCATACACTAT
TCTCAGAATGACTTGGTTGAGTACTCACCAGTCACAGAAAAGCATCTTACGGATGGCATGACAGTAAGAG
AATTATGCAGTGCTGCCATAACCATGAGTGATAACACTGCGGCCAACTTACTTCTGACAACGATCGGAGG
ACCGAAGGAGCTAACCGCTTTTTTGCACAACATGGGGGATCATGTAACTCGCCTTGATCGTTGGGAACCG
GAGCTGAATGAAGCCATACCAAACGACGAGCGTGACACCACGATGCCTGTAGCAATGGCAACAACGTTGC
GCAAACTATTAACTGGCGAACTACTTACTCTAGCTTCCCGGCAACAATTAATAGACTGGATGGAGGCGGA
TAAAGTTGCAGGACCACTTCTGCGCTCGGCCCTTCCGGCTGGCTGGTTTATTGCTGATAAATCTGGAGCC
GGTGAGCGTGGGTCTCGCGGTATCATTGCAGCACTGGGGCCAGATGGTAAGCCCTCCCGTATCGTAGTTA
TCTACACGACGGGGAGTCAGGCAACTATGGATGAACGAAATAGACAGATCGCTGAGATAGGTGCCTCACT
GATTAAGCATTGGTAACTGTCAGACCAAGTTTACTCATATATACTTTAGATTGATTTAAAACTTCATTTT
TAATTTAAAAGGATCTAGGTGAAGATCCTTTTTGATAATCTCATGACCAAAATCCCTTAACGTGAGTTTT
CGTTCCACTGAGCGTCAGACCCCGTAGAAAAGATCAAAGGATCTTCTTGAGATCCTTTTTTTCTGCGCGT
AATCTGCTGCTTGCAAACAAAAAAACCACCGCTACCAGCGGTGGTTTGTTTGCCGGATCAAGAGCTACCA
ACTCTTTTTCCGAAGGTAACTGGCTTCAGCAGAGCGCAGATACCAAATACTGTTCTTCTAGTGTAGCCGT
AGTTAGGCCACCACTTCAAGAACTCTGTAGCACCGCCTACATACCTCGCTCTGCTAATCCTGTTACCAGT
GGCTGCTGCCAGTGGCGATAAGTCGTGTCTTACCGGGTTGGACTCAAGACGATAGTTACCGGATAAGGCG
CAGCGGTCGGGCTGAACGGGGGGTTCGTGCACACAGCCCAGCTTGGAGCGAACGACCTACACCGAACTGA
GATACCTACAGCGTGAGCTATGAGAAAGCGCCACGCTTCCCGAAGGGAGAAAGGCGGACAGGTATCCGGT
AAGCGGCAGGGTCGGAACAGGAGAGCGCACGAGGGAGCTTCCAGGGGGAAACGCCTGGTATCTTTATAGT
CCTGTCGGGTTTCGCCACCTCTGACTTGAGCGTCGATTTTTGTGATGCTCGTCAGGGGGGCGGAGCCTAT
GGAAAAACGCCAGCAACGCGGCCTTTTTACGGTTCCTGGCCTTTTGCTGGCCTTTTGCTCACATGTTCTT
TCCTGCGTTATCCCCTGATTCTGTGGATAACCGTATTACCGCCTTTGAGTGAGCTGATACCGCTCGCCGC
AGCCGAACGACCGAGCGCAGCGAGTCAGTGAGCGAGGAAGCGGAAGAGCGCCCAATACGCAAACCGCCTC
TCCCCGCGCGTTGGCCGATTCATTAATGCAGCTGGCACGACAGGTTTCCCGACTGGAAAGCGGGCAGTGA
GCGCAACGCAATTAATGTGAGTTAGCTCACTCATTAGGCACCCCAGGCTTTACACTTTATGCTTCCGGCT
CGTATGTTGTGTGGAATTGTGAGCGGATAACAATTTCACACAGGAAACAGCTATGACCATGATTACGCCA
AGCTTACCGCATCAGGAAATTGTAAGCGTTAATATTTTGTTAAAATTCGCGTTAAATTTTTGTTAAATCA
GCTCATTTTTTAACCAATAGGCCGAAATCGGCAAAATCCCTTATAAATCAAAAGAATAGACCGAGATAGG
GT
[37 nt withheld, positions 8823-8859]
AAAGAACGTGGACTCCAACGTCAAAGG
[49 nt withheld, positions 8887-8935]
T
[91 nt withheld, positions 8937-9027]
G
[124 nt withheld, positions 9029-9152]
CCATTCGC
